>Addgene plasmid #54592 | mCerulean-C1 | depositor partial sequence | sequence record 84989 | insert sequence
CCCCATGACGTCAATGGGAGTTGTTTGGCACCAAAATCAACGGGACTTTCCAAAATGTCGTAACAACTCC
GCCCCATGACGCAAATGGGCGGTAGGCGTGTACGGTGGGAGGTCTATATAAGCAGAGCTGGTTTAGTGAA
CCGTCAGATCCGCTAGCGCTACCGGTCGCCACCATGGTGAGCAAGGGCGAGGAGCTGTTCACCGGGGTGG
TGCCCATCCTGGTCGAGCTGGACGGCGACGTAAACGGCCACAAGTTCAGCGTGTCCGGCGAGGGCGAGGG
CGATGCCACCTACGGCAAGCTGACCCTGAAGTTCATCTGCACCACCGGCAAGCTGCCCGTGCCCTGGCCC
ACCCTCGTGACCACCCTGACCTGGGGCGTGCAGTGCTTCGCCCGCTACCCCGACCACATGAAGCAGCACG
ACTTCTTCAAGTCCGCCATGCCCGAAGGCTACGTCCAGGAGCGCACCATCTTCTTCAAGGACGACGGCAA
CTACAAGACCCGCGCCGAGGTGAAGTTCGAGGGCGACACCCTGGTGAACCGCATCGAGCTGAAGGGCATC
GACTTCAAGGAGGACGGCAACATCCTGGGGCACAAGCTGGAGTACAACGCCATCAGCGACAACGTCTATA
TCACCGCCGACAAGCAGAAGAACGGCATCAAGGCCAACTTCAAGATCCGCCACAACATCGAGGACGGCAG
CGTGCAGCTCGCCGACCACTACCAGCAGAACACCCCCATCGGCGACGGCCCCGTGCTGCTGCCCGACAAC
CACTACCTGAGCACCCAGTCCAAGCTGAGCAAAGACCCCAACGAGAAGCGCGATCACATGGTCCTGCTGG
AGTTCGTGACCGCCGCCGGGATCACTCTCGGCATGGACGAGCTGTACAAGTCCGGACTCAGATCTCGAGC
TCAAGCTTCGAATTCTGCAGTCGACGGTACCGCGGGCCCGGGATCCACCGGATCTAGATAACTGATCATA
ATCAGCCATACCACATTTGTAGAGGTTTTACTTGCTTTAAAAAACCTCCCACACCTCCCCCTGAACCTGA
AACATAAAATGAATGCAATTGTTGTTGTTAACTTGTTTATTGCAGCTTATAATGGTTACAATAAGCAATA
GCATCACAAATTTCACAAATAAAGCATTTTTTTTCACTGCATTCTA
