>Addgene plasmid #54592 | mCerulean-C1 | addgene partial sequence | sequence record 93330 | CMV-F 5'-CGCAAATGGGCGGTAGGCGTG-3'
GTGAACCGTCAGATCCGCTAGCGCTACCGGTCGCCACCATGGTGAGCAAGGGCGAGGAGCTGTTCACCGG
GGTGGTGCCCATCCTGGTCGAGCTGGACGGCGACGTAAACGGCCACAAGTTCAGCGTGTCCGGCGAGGGC
GAGGGCGATGCCACCTACGGCAAGCTGACCCTGAAGTTCATCTGCACCACCGGCAAGCTGCCCGTGCCCT
GGCCCACCCTCGTGACCACCCTGACCTGGGGCGTGCAGTGCTTCGCCCGCTACCCCGACCACATGAAGCA
GCACGACTTCTTCAAGTCCGCCATGCCCGAAGGCTACGTCCAGGAGCGCACCATCTTCTTCAAGGACGAC
GGCAACTACAAGACCCGCGCCGAGGTGAAGTTCGAGGGCGACACCCTGGTGAACCGCATCGAGCTGAAGG
GCATCGACTTCAAGGAGGACGGCAACATCCTGGGGCACAAGCTGGAGTACAACGCCATCAGCGACAACGT
CTATATCACCGCCGACAAGCAGAAGAACGGCATCAAGGCCAACTTCAAGATCCGCCACAACATCGAGGAC
GGCAGCGTGCAGCTCGCCGACCACTACCAGCAGAACACCCCCATCGGCGACGGCCCCGTGCTGCTGCCCG
ACAACCACTACCTGAGCACCCAGTCCAAGCTGAGCAAAGACCCCAACGAGAAGCGCGATCACATGGTCCT
GCTGGAGTTCGTGACCGCCGCCGGGATCACTCTCGGCATGGACGAGCTGTACAAGTCCGGACTCAGATCT
CGAGCTCAAGCTTCGAATTCTGCAGTCGACGGTACCGCGGGCCCGGGATCCACCGGATCTAGATAACTGA
TCATAATCAGCCATACCACATTTGTAGAGGTT
