[The description below was written by a language model from this plasmid's Addgene catalogue record.]
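Description:
mCerulean-C1 is an empty mammalian expression backbone of about 4.75 kb, designed for building fusion proteins tagged with the monomeric cyan fluorescent protein mCerulean. It carries no insert. The "C1" designation indicates that the cloning site lies downstream of the fluorescent protein coding sequence, so a gene of interest cloned in frame is expressed with mCerulean at its N terminus, consistent with the record's description of the tag as N-terminal on the backbone. The plasmid is maintained in E. coli as a high-copy vector under kanamycin selection. In mammalian cells, the neomycin resistance marker allows selection of stably transfected populations with G418. The record does not state which promoter drives the fluorescent protein, nor the origin of replication, polyadenylation signals or the composition of the cloning site, and no feature table is provided to confirm these elements.

The reporter itself is an improved cyan fluorescent protein variant, with excitation recorded at 433 nm and emission at 475 nm. It was developed as a brighter and better-behaved cyan donor for Förster resonance energy transfer (FRET) experiments, typically paired with a yellow acceptor. The vector can be used to express free mCerulean as a transfection or localization control. More typically, it serves as the starting point for N-terminally tagged fusions used in live-cell imaging of protein localization, multicolour imaging, or FRET-based interaction and biosensor studies. According to the record, part of the plasmid derives from an earlier construct made in the laboratory that developed the Cerulean variant.
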