Addgene plasmid #54592: mCerulean-C1
Purpose: (Empty Backbone) Localization: C1 Cloning Vector, Excitation: 433, Emission: 475
Depositing lab: Michael Davidson & Dave Piston. Depositing organization: Florida State University, Tallahassee. Publication: An improved cyan fluorescent protein variant useful for FRET. Rizzo MA, Springer GH, Granada B, Piston DW. Nat Biotechnol. 2004 Apr . 22(4):445-9. 10.1038/nbt945 PubMed 14990965.
Backbone
  Vector backbone: mCerulean-C1
  Backbone size (bp): 4750
  Vector type: Mammalian Expression
  Selectable markers: Neomycin (select with G418)
  Tag / fusion protein: mCerulean (N terminal on backbone)
Growth in bacteria
  Bacterial resistance: Kanamycin, 50 μg/mL
  Growth temperature: 37°C
  Growth strain: DH5alpha
  Copy number: High Copy
Gene/Insert
  Gene/Insert name: None
  Tag / fusion protein: mCerulean (N terminal on backbone)
Resource information
  A portion of this plasmid was derived from a plasmid made by: D.W. Piston, PMID 14990965
Terms and licenses: Academic/Nonprofit Terms; Industry Terms: Not Available to Industry
Depositor comments: . Excitation = 433; Emission = 475
How to cite: mCerulean-C1 was a gift from Michael Davidson & Dave Piston (Addgene plasmid # 54592 ; http://n2t.net/addgene:54592 ; RRID:Addgene_54592)
